>Addgene plasmid #152536 | pGBW-m4133772 | addgene full sequence | sequence record 307247 | Addgene NGS Result
GGATAAAGTTGCAGGACCACTTCTGCGCTCGGCCCTTCCGGCTGGCTGGTTTATTGCTGATAAATCTGGA
GCCGGTGAGCGTGGGTCTCGCGGTATCATTGCAGCACTGGGGCCAGATGGTAAGCCCTCCCGTATCGTAG
TTATCTACACGACGGGGAGTCAGGCAACTATGGATGAACGAAATAGACAGATCGCTGAGATAGGTGCCTC
ACTGATTAAGCATTGGTAACCGATTCTAGGTGCATTGGCGCAGAAAAAAATGCCTGATGCGACGCTGCGC
GTCTTATACTCCCACATATGCCAGATTCAGCAACGGATACGGCTTCCCCAACTTGCCCACTTCCATACGT
GTCCTCCTTACCAGAAATTTATCCTTAAGATCCCGAATCGTTTAAACTCGACTCTGGCTCTATCGAATCT
CCGTCGTTTCGAGCTTACGCGAACAGCCGTGGCGCTCATTTGCTCGTCGGGCATCGAATCTCGTCAGCTA
TCGTCAGCTTACCTTTTTGGCAGCGATCGCGGCTCCCGACATCTTGGACCATTAGCTCCACAGGTATCTT
CTTCCCTCTAGTGGTCATAACAGCAGCTTCAGCTACCTCTCAATTCAAAAAACCCCTCAAGACCCGTTTA
GAGGCCCCAAGGGGTTATGCTATCAATCGTTGCGTTACACACACAAAAAACCAACACACATCCATCTTCG
ATGGATAGCGATTTTATTATCTAACTGCTGATCGAGTGTAGCCAGATCTAGTAATCAATTACGGGGTCAT
TAGTTCATAGCCCATATATGGAGTTCCGCGTTACATAACTTACGGTAAATGGCCCGCCTGGCTGACCGCC
CAACGACCCCCGCCCATTGACGTCAATAATGACGTATGTTCCCATAGTAACGCCAATAGGGACTTTCCAT
TGACGTCAATGGGTGGAGTATTTACGGTAAACTGCCCACTTGGCAGTACATCAAGTGTATCATATGCCAA
GTACGCCCCCTATTGACGTCAATGACGGTAAATGGCCCGCCTGGCATTATGCCCAGTACATGACCTTATG
GGACTTTCCTACTTGGCAGTACATCTACGTATTAGTCATCGCTATTACCATGCTGATGCGGTTTTGGCAG
TACATCAATGGGCGTGGATAGCGGTTTGACTCACGGGGATTTCCAAGTCTCCACCCCATTGACGTCAATG
GGAGTTTGTTTTGGCACCAAAATCAACGGGACTTTCCAAAATGTCGTAACAACTCCGCCCCATTGACGCA
AATGGGCGGTAGGCGTGTACGGTGGGAGGTCTATATAAGCAGAGCTGGTTTAGTGAACCGTCAGATCAGA
TCTTTGTCGATCCTACCATCCACTCGACACACCCGCCAGCGGCCGCCACCATGTCTGATAATGGACCCCA
AAATCAGCGAAATGCACCCCGCATTACGTTTGGTGGACCCTCAGATTCAACTGGCAGTAACCAGAATGGA
GAACGCAGTGGGGCGCGATCAAAACAACGTCGGCCCCAAGGTTTACCCAATAATACTGCGTCTTGGTTCA
CCGCTCTCACTCAACATGGCAAGGAAGACCTTAAATTCCCTCGAGGACAAGGCGTTCCAATTAACACCAA
TAGCAGTCCAGATGACCAAATTGGCTACTACCGAAGAGCTACCAGACGAATTCGTGGTGGTGACGGTAAA
ATGAAAGATCTCAGTCCAAGATGGTATTTCTACTACCTAGGAACTGGGCCAGAAGCTGGACTTCCCTATG
GTGCTAACAAAGACGGCATCATATGGGTTGCAACTGAGGGAGCCTTGAATACACCAAAAGATCACATTGG
CACCCGCAATCCTGCTAACAATGCTGCAATCGTGCTACAACTTCCTCAAGGAACAACATTGCCAAAAGGC
TTCTACGCAGAAGGGAGCAGAGGCGGCAGTCAAGCCTCTTCTCGTTCCTCATCACGTAGTCGCAACAGTT
CAAGAAATTCAACTCCAGGCAGCAGTAGGGGAACTTCTCCTGCTAGAATGGCTGGCAATGGCGGTGATGC
TGCTCTTGCTTTGCTGCTGCTTGACAGATTGAACCAGCTTGAGAGCAAAATGTCTGGTAAAGGCCAACAA
CAACAAGGCCAAACTGTCACTAAGAAATCTGCTGCTGAGGCTTCTAAGAAGCCTCGGCAAAAACGTACTG
CCACTAAAGCATACAATGTAACACAAGCTTTCGGCAGACGTGGTCCAGAACAAACCCAAGGAAATTTTGG
GGACCAGGAACTAATCAGACAAGGAACTGATTACAAACATTGGCCGCAAATTGCACAATTTGCCCCCAGC
GCTTCAGCGTTCTTCGGAATGTCGCGCATTGGCATGGAAGTCACACCTTCGGGAACGTGGTTGACCTACA
CAGGTGCCATCAAATTGGATGACAAAGATCCAAATTTCAAAGATCAAGTCATTTTGCTGAATAAGCATAT
TGACGCATACAAAACATTCCCACCAACAGAGCCTAAAAAGGACAAAAAGAAGAAGGCTGATGAAACTCAA
GCCTTACCGCAGAGACAGAAGAAACAGCAAACTGTGACTCTTCTTCCTGCTGCAGATTTGGATGATTTCT
CCAAACAATTGCAACAATCCATGAGCAGTGCTGACTCAACTCAGGCCGAAAACCTTTACTTTCAGTCGAT
GGATTATAAGGACCACGATGGAGACTACAAAGATCATGACATTGATTACAAGGACGACGATGACAAATAA
GCTAGCTTGACTGACTGAGATACAGCGTACCTTCAGCTCACAGACATGATAAGATACATTGATGAGTTTG
GACAAACCACAACTAGAATGCAGTGAAAAAAATGCTTTATTTGTGAAATTTGTGATGCTATTGCTTTATT
TGTAACCATTATAAGCTGCAATAAACAAGTTAACAACAACAATTGCATTCATTTTATGTTTCAGGTTCAG
GGGGAGGTGTGGGAGGTTTTTTAAAGCAAGTAAAACCTCTACAAATGTGGTATTGGCCCATCTCTATCGG
TATCGTAGCATAACCCCTTGGGGCCTCTAAACGGGTCTTGAGGGGTTTTTTGTGCCCCTCGGGCCGGATT
GCTATCTACCGGCATTGGCGCAGAAAAAAATGCCTGATGCGACGCTGCGCGTCTTATACTCCCACATATG
CCAGATTCAGCAACGGATACGGCTTCCCCAACTTGCCCACTTCCATACGTGTCCTCCTTACCAGAAATTT
ATCCTTAAGGTCGTCAGCTATCCTGCAGGCGATCTCTCGATTTCGATCAAGACATTCCTTTAATGGTCTT
TTCTGGACACCACTAGGGGTCAGAAGTAGTTCATCAAACTTTCTTCCCTCCCTAATCTCATTGGTTACCT
TGGGCTATCGAAACTTAATTAACCAGTCAAGTCAGCTACTTGGCGAGATCGACTTGTCTGGGTTTCGACT
ACGCTCAGAATTGCGTCAGTCAAGTTCGATCTGGTCCTTGCTATTGCACCCGTTCTCCGATTACGAGTTT
CATTTAAATCATGTGAGCAAAAGGCCAGCAAAAGGCCAGGAACCGTAAAAAGGCCGCGTTGCTGGCGTTT
TTCCATAGGCTCCGCCCCCCTGACGAGCATCACAAAAATCGACGCTCAAGTCAGAGGTGGCGAAACCCGA
CAGGACTATAAAGATACCAGGCGTTTCCCCCTGGAAGCTCCCTCGTGCGCTCTCCTGTTCCGACCCTGCC
GCTTACCGGATACCTGTCCGCCTTTCTCCCTTCGGGAAGCGTGGCGCTTTCTCATAGCTCACGCTGTAGG
TATCTCAGTTCGGTGTAGGTCGTTCGCTCCAAGCTGGGCTGTGTGCACGAACCCCCCGTTCAGCCCGACC
GCTGCGCCTTATCCGGTAACTATCGTCTTGAGTCCAACCCGGTAAGACACGACTTATCGCCACTGGCAGC
AGCCACTGGTAACAGGATTAGCAGAGCGAGGTATGTAGGCGGTGCTACAGAGTTCTTGAAGTGGTGGCCT
AACTACGGCTACACTAGAAGAACAGTATTTGGTATCTGCGCTCTGCTGAAGCCAGTTACCTTCGGAAAAA
GAGTTGGTAGCTCTTGATCCGGCAAACAAACCACCGCTGGTAGCGGTGGTTTTTTTGTTTGCAAGCAGCA
GATTACGCGCAGAAAAAAAGGATCTCAAGAAGATCCTTTGATCTTTTCTACGGGGTCTGACGCTCAGTGG
AACGAAAACTCACGTTAAGGGATTTTGGTCATGAGATTATCAAAAAGGATCTTCACCTAGATCCTTTTAA
ATTAAAAATGAAGTTTTAAATCAATCTAAAGTATATATGAGTAAACTTGGTCTGACAGTTACCAATGCTT
AATCAGTGAGGCACCTATCTCAGCGATCTGTCTATTTCGTTCATCCATAGTTGCATTTAAATTTCCGAAC
TCTCCAAGGCCCTCGTCGGAAAATCTTCAAACCTTTCGTCCGATCCATCTTGCAGGCTACCTCTCGAACG
AACTATCGCAAGTCTCTTGGCCGGCCTTGCGCCTTGGCTATTGCTTGGCAGCGCCTATCGCCAGGTATTA
CTCCAATCCCGAATATCCGAGATCGGGATCACCCGAGAGAAGTTCAACCTACATCCTCAATCCCGATCTA
TCCGAGATCCGAGGAATATCGAAATCGGGGCGCGCCTGGTGTACCGAGAACGATCCTCTCAGTGCGAGTC
TCGACGATCCATATCGTTGCTTGGCAGTCAGCCAGTCGGAATCCAGCTTGGGACCCAGGAAGTCCAATCG
TCAGATATTGTACTCAAGCCTGGTCACGGCAGCGTACCGATCTGTTTAAACCTAGATATTGATAGTCTGA
TCGGTCAACGTATAATCGAGTCCTAGCTTTTGCAAACATCTATCAAGAGACAGGATCAGCAGGAGGCTTT
CGCATGAGTATTCAACATTTCCGTGTCGCCCTTATTCCCTTTTTTGCGGCATTTTGCCTTCCTGTTTTTG
CTCACCCAGAAACGCTGGTGAAAGTAAAAGATGCTGAAGATCAGTTGGGTGCGCGAGTGGGTTACATCGA
ACTGGATCTCAACAGCGGTAAGATCCTTGAGAGTTTTCGCCCCGAAGAACGCTTTCCAATGATGAGCACT
TTTAAAGTTCTGCTATGTGGCGCGGTATTATCCCGTATTGACGCCGGGCAAGAGCAACTCGGTCGCCGCA
TACACTATTCTCAGAATGACTTGGTTGAGTATTCACCAGTCACAGAAAAGCATCTTACGGATGGCATGAC
AGTAAGAGAATTATGCAGTGCTGCCATAACCATGAGTGATAACACTGCGGCCAACTTACTTCTGACAACG
ATTGGAGGACCGAAGGAGCTAACCGCTTTTTTGCACAACATGGGGGATCATGTAACTCGCCTTGATCGTT
GGGAACCGGAGCTGAATGAAGCCATACCAAACGACGAGCGTGACACCACGATGCCTGTAGCAATGGCAAC
AACCTTGCGTAAACTATTAACTGGCGAACTACTTACTCTAGCTTCCCGGCAACAGTTGATAGACTGGATG
GAGGC
Features (pLannotate 1.2.2; 17 found; start..end, strand, type, name):
    242..378     +  terminator     rrnG terminator: transcription terminator from the E. coli ribosomal RNA rrnG operon (Albrechtsen et al., 1991)
    530..601     +  misc_feature   5' β-globin insulator: insulator upstream of the human β-globin locus (Farrell et al., 2002)
    606..652     -  terminator     T7 terminator: transcription terminator for bacteriophage T7 RNA polymerase
    670..718     -  polyA_signal   poly(A) signal: synthetic polyadenylation signal
    799..1102    +  enhancer       CMV enhancer: human cytomegalovirus immediate early enhancer
   1175..1192    -  promoter       CMV promoter (fragment): human cytomegalovirus (CMV) immediate early promoter
   1255..1306    +  promoter       CMVd2 promoter: truncated human cytomegalovirus (CMV) immediate early promoter that yields moderately reduced expression relative to the full-length promoter
   1381..2637    +  CDS            N: NCAP_SARS2 - Experimental evidence at protein level: Swiss-Prot protein existence level 1. Packages the positive strand viral genome RNA into a helical ribonucleocapsid (RNP) and plays a fundamental role during virion assembly through its interactions with the viral genome and membrane protein M. Plays an important role in enhancing the efficiency of subgenomic viral RNA transcription as well as viral replication (By similarity). May modulate transforming growth factor-beta signaling by binding host smad3 (By similarity). From Severe acute respiratory syndrome coronavirus 2 (2019-nCoV) (SARS-C
   2704..2726    +  CDS            FLAG (fragment): FLAG® epitope tag, followed by an enterokinase cleavage site
   2780..2901    -  polyA_signal   SV40 poly(A) signal: SV40 polyadenylation signal
   2924..2993    -  CDS            large T antigen (fragment): large T antigen from SV40 (simian virus 40)
   3016..3062    +  terminator     T7 terminator: transcription terminator for bacteriophage T7 RNA polymerase
   3092..3228    +  terminator     rrnG terminator: transcription terminator from the E. coli ribosomal RNA rrnG operon (Albrechtsen et al., 1991)
   3273..3344    +  misc_feature   3' β-globin insulator: insulator downstream of the human β-globin locus (Farrell et al., 2002)
   3570..4158    -  rep_origin     ori: high-copy-number ColE1/pMB1/pBR322/pUC origin of replication
   4330..4394    -  CDS            bla(M) (fragment): β-lactamase lacking the signal sequence; bla(M); allows cytosolic expression of β-lactamase
   4904..229     +  CDS            AmpR (across the origin): β-lactamase; bla; confers resistance to ampicillin, carbenicillin, and related antibiotics
