[The description below was written by a language model from this plasmid's Addgene catalogue record and pLannotate feature annotations shown in this document.]
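Description:
pGBW-m4133772 is a mammalian expression plasmid built on the pTwist_CMV_6 backbone for producing the SARS-CoV-2 nucleocapsid (N) protein in transfected mammalian cells. The sequenced construct is about 5.5 kb. It is maintained in E. coli through a high-copy ColE1/pUC-type origin and selected with ampicillin via a β-lactamase (AmpR) gene that spans the numbering origin of the circular record. A short additional β-lactamase fragment is also annotated near the origin of replication.

The payload is the wild-type N open reading frame, corresponding to the NCBI reference protein for the nucleocapsid phosphoprotein. N packages the viral RNA genome into a helical ribonucleocapsid and participates in virion assembly. Transcription is driven by the human cytomegalovirus immediate-early enhancer and promoter; the annotation software resolves the promoter region into a short CMV fragment and a truncated CMVd2-type match rather than one full-length element. The catalogue entry lists a backbone-encoded C-terminal tag consisting of a TEV protease cleavage site followed by 3xFLAG. The feature table identifies only a FLAG fragment just downstream of the N coding sequence, which is consistent with that tag but does not annotate it fully. An SV40 polyadenylation signal region follows the tag, annotated on the reverse strand together with a small large T antigen fragment.

The expression cassette is bracketed on both sides by β-globin insulator elements, T7 terminators and E. coli rrnG terminators, with a synthetic poly(A) signal upstream of the enhancer. These elements would help isolate the cassette from read-through transcription from the surrounding backbone. The tag arrangement suits FLAG-based detection or affinity purification of N, with optional tag removal by TEV protease.
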