Addgene plasmid #152536: pGBW-m4133772
Purpose: Mammalian expression plasmid for SARS-CoV-2 N (nucleocapsid)
Depositing lab: Ginkgo Bioworks & Benjie Chen. Depositing organization: Ginkgo Bioworks.
Backbone
  Vector backbone: pTwist_CMV_6
  Backbone size w/o insert (bp): 4180
  Vector type: Mammalian Expression
Growth in bacteria
  Bacterial resistance: Ampicillin, 100 μg/mL
  Growth temperature: 37°C
  Growth strain: DH5alpha
  Copy number: High Copy
Gene/Insert
  Gene/Insert name: SARS-CoV-2 N (nucleocapsid) (alt names: nucleocapsid phosphoprotein; N protein)
  Species: Severe acute respiratory syndrome coronavirus 2
  Insert size (bp): 1253
  Mutation: wt
  Entrez Gene: N (a.k.a. GU280_gp10)
  Promoter: CMV
  Tag / fusion protein: Cleavable TEV;3xFlag (C terminal on backbone)
  Cloning method: Unknown
Resource information
  A portion of this plasmid was derived from a plasmid made by: GinkgoBioworks
Depositor comments: NCBI reference sequence: YP_009724397.2
How to cite: pGBW-m4133772 was a gift from Ginkgo Bioworks & Benjie Chen (Addgene plasmid # 152536 ; http://n2t.net/addgene:152536 ; RRID:Addgene_152536)
